Addgene plasmid #126639: FnoCas12a-2C-NLS in pCSDest
Purpose: Expresses FnoCas12a-2C-NLS in mammalian cells
Depositing lab: Scot Wolfe. Publication: Enhanced Cas12a editing in mammalian cells and zebrafish. Liu P, Luk K, Shin M, Idrizi F, Kwok S, Roscoe B, Mintzer E, Suresh S, Morrison K, Frazao JB, Bolukbasi MF, Ponnienselvan K, Luban J, Zhu LJ, Lawson ND, Wolfe SA. Nucleic Acids Res. 2019 Mar 20. pii: 5403491. doi: 10.1093/nar/gkz184. PubMed 30892626.
Backbone
  Vector backbone: pCSDest
  Backbone size w/o insert (bp): 4086
  Total vector size (bp): 8142
  Vector type: Mammalian Expression, CRISPR
Growth in bacteria
  Bacterial resistance: Ampicillin, 100 μg/mL
  Growth temperature: 37°C
  Growth strain: DH5alpha
  Copy number: High Copy
Gene/Insert
  Gene/Insert name: FnoCas12a-2C-NLS (alt name: FnoCpf1-2C-NLS)
  Species: Synthetic
  Insert size (bp): 4056
  Promoter: CMV IE94 promoter
  Tag / fusion protein: 3xHuman influenza hemagglutinin (HA)-Tag (C terminal on insert)
  Cloning method: Unknown
  Sequencing primers: 5′ CMV; 3′ T7
Terms and licenses: Academic/Nonprofit Terms; Industry Terms: Not Available to Industry
How to cite: FnoCas12a-2C-NLS in pCSDest was a gift from Scot Wolfe (Addgene plasmid # 126639 ; http://n2t.net/addgene:126639 ; RRID:Addgene_126639)
