[The description below was written by a language model from this plasmid's Addgene catalogue record and pLannotate feature annotations shown in this document.]
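Description:
FnoCas12a-2C-NLS in pCSDest is a mammalian expression and CRISPR plasmid of about 8.1 kb that produces the Cas12a (Cpf1) nuclease from Francisella tularensis subsp. novicida as a nuclear-targeted, epitope-tagged protein. It is built on the pCSDest backbone. In E. coli it is maintained by a high-copy ColE1/pUC-type origin and selected through the β-lactamase (AmpR) gene, which confers ampicillin resistance. An f1 phage origin is also present, along with remnants of lac promoter/operator, lacI and lacZα sequences that are carried over from the cloning vector and play no role in expression.

The expression cassette is driven by the simian cytomegalovirus IE94 enhancer/promoter, which spans the numbering origin of the circular map. An SP6 promoter lies directly downstream of it, ahead of the coding region, an arrangement that in principle also allows in vitro transcription of the same open reading frame. The Cas12a coding sequence is followed in frame by a bipartite nucleoplasmin nuclear localization signal and then three tandem HA tags at the C terminus, useful for detecting the protein with anti-HA antibodies. An SV40 polyadenylation signal is annotated after the tags, though on the opposite strand. The name "2C-NLS" suggests two C-terminal localization signals, but the feature table annotates only the nucleoplasmin NLS, and the record does not identify a second one. No crRNA expression cassette is annotated, so the guide RNA would have to be supplied separately. The plasmid comes from work on improving Cas12a genome editing in mammalian cells and zebrafish, and its stated purpose is expression of this nuclease variant in mammalian cells.
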