Features (pLannotate 1.2.2; 17 found; start..end, strand, type, name):
    217..235     +  promoter       SP6 promoter: promoter for bacteriophage SP6 RNA polymerase
    282..4181    +  CDS            cas12a: CS12A_FRATN - Also known as cpf1 From Francisella tularensis subsp. novicida (strain U112).
   4182..4229    +  CDS            nucleoplasmin NLS: bipartite nuclear localization signal from nucleoplasmin
   4236..4316    +  CDS            3xHA: three tandem HA epitope tags
   4351..4368    -  promoter       T7 promoter (fragment): promoter for bacteriophage T7 RNA polymerase
   4373..4507    -  polyA_signal   SV40 poly(A) signal: SV40 polyadenylation signal
   4620..4638    -  promoter       T3 promoter: promoter for bacteriophage T3 RNA polymerase
   4683..4699    -  protein_bind   lac operator: The lac repressor binds to the lac operator to inhibit transcription in E. coli. This inhibition can be relieved by adding lactose or isopropyl-β-D-thiogalactopyranoside (IPTG). lac repressor encoded by lacI
   4707..4737    -  promoter       lac promoter: promoter for the E. coli lac operon
   4752..4773    -  protein_bind   CAP binding site: CAP binding activates transcription in the presence of cAMP. E. coli catabolite activator protein
   4786..4878    -  CDS            lacI (fragment): lac repressor; lacI; The lac repressor binds to the lac operator to inhibit transcription in E. coli. This inhibition can be relieved by adding lactose or isopropyl-β-D-thiogalactopyranoside (IPTG).
   5061..5649    -  rep_origin     ori: high-copy-number ColE1/pMB1/pBR322/pUC origin of replication
   5820..6680    -  CDS            AmpR: β-lactamase; bla; confers resistance to ampicillin, carbenicillin, and related antibiotics
   6681..6785    -  promoter       AmpR promoter: bla
   6838..7266    -  rep_origin     f1 ori (sequence partly withheld): f1 bacteriophage origin of replication; arrow indicates direction of (+) strand synthesis
   7271..7337    -  CDS            lacZα (fragment): LacZα fragment of β-galactosidase; lacZ fragment
   7344..182     +  promoter       CMV IE94 promoter (across the origin): enhancer/promoter region of simian cytomegalovirus major immediate early transcription unit IE94
>Addgene plasmid #126639 | FnoCas12a-2C-NLS in pCSDest | addgene full sequence | sequence record 247958 | Addgene NGS Result
GGGTACATTGGCAGTACTCCCATTGACGTCAATGGCGGTAAATGGCCCGCGATGGCTGCCAAGTACATCC
CCATTGACGTCAATGGGGAGGGGCAATGACGCAAATGGGCGTTCCATTGACGTAAATGGGCGGTAGGCGT
GCCTAATGGGAGGTCTATATAAGCAATGCTCGTTTAGGGAACCGCCATTCTGCCTGGGGACGTCGGAGCA
AGCTTGATTTAGGTGACACTATAGAATACAAGCTACTTGTTCTTTTTGCAGGATCCCATCGATTCGAATT
CATGAGCATCTACCAGGAGTTCGTCAACAAGTATTCACTGAGTAAGACACTGCGGTTCGAGCTGATCCCA
CAGGGCAAGACACTGGAGAACATCAAGGCCCGAGGCCTGATTCTGGACGATGAGAAGCGGGCAAAAGACT
ATAAGAAAGCCAAGCAGATCATTGATAAATACCACCAGTTCTTTATCGAGGAAATTCTGAGCTCCGTGTG
CATCAGTGAGGATCTGCTGCAGAATTACTCAGACGTGTACTTCAAGCTGAAGAAGAGCGACGATGACAAC
CTGCAGAAGGACTTCAAGTCCGCCAAGGACACCATCAAGAAACAGATTAGCGAGTACATCAAGGACTCCG
AAAAGTTTAAAAATCTGTTCAACCAGAATCTGATCGATGCTAAGAAAGGCCAGGAGTCCGACCTGATCCT
GTGGCTGAAACAGTCTAAGGACAATGGGATTGAACTGTTCAAGGCTAACTCCGATATCACTGATATTGAC
GAGGCACTGGAAATCATCAAGAGCTTCAAGGGATGGACCACATACTTTAAAGGCTTCCACGAGAACCGCA
AGAACGTGTACTCCAGCAACGACATTCCTACCTCCATCATCTACCGAATCGTCGATGACAATCTGCCAAA
GTTCCTGGAGAACAAGGCCAAATATGAATCTCTGAAGGACAAAGCTCCCGAGGCAATTAATTACGAACAG
ATCAAGAAAGATCTGGCTGAGGAACTGACATTCGATATCGACTATAAGACTAGCGAGGTGAACCAGAGGG
TCTTTTCCCTGGACGAGGTGTTTGAAATCGCCAATTTCAACAATTACCTGAACCAGTCCGGCATTACTAA
ATTCAATACCATCATTGGCGGGAAGTTTGTGAACGGGGAGAATACCAAGCGCAAGGGAATTAACGAATAC
ATCAATCTGTATAGCCAGCAGATCAACGACAAAACTCTGAAGAAATACAAGATGTCTGTGCTGTTCAAAC
AGATCCTGAGTGATACCGAGTCCAAGTCTTTTGTCATTGATAAACTGGAAGATGACTCAGACGTGGTCAC
TACCATGCAGAGCTTTTATGAGCAGATCGCCGCTTTCAAGACAGTGGAGGAAAAATCTATTAAGGAAACT
CTGAGTCTGCTGTTCGATGACCTGAAAGCCCAGAAGCTGGACCTGAGTAAGATCTACTTCAAAAACGATA
AGAGTCTGACAGACCTGTCACAGCAGGTGTTTGATGACTATTCCGTGATTGGGACCGCCGTCCTGGAGTA
CATTACACAGCAGATCGCTCCAAAGAACCTGGATAATCCCTCTAAGAAAGAGCAGGAACTGATCGCTAAG
AAAACCGAGAAGGCAAAATATCTGAGTCTGGAAACAATTAAGCTGGCACTGGAGGAGTTCAACAAGCACA
GGGATATTGACAAACAGTGCCGCTTTGAGGAAATCCTGGCCAACTTCGCAGCCATCCCCATGATTTTTGA
TGAGATCGCCCAGAACAAAGACAATCTGGCTCAGATCAGTATTAAGTACCAGAACCAGGGCAAGAAAGAC
CTGCTGCAGGCTTCAGCAGAAGATGACGTGAAAGCCATCAAGGATCTGCTGGACCAGACCAACAATCTGC
TGCACAAGCTGAAAATCTTCCATATTAGTCAGTCAGAGGATAAGGCTAATATCCTGGATAAAGACGAACA
CTTCTACCTGGTGTTCGAGGAATGTTACTTCGAGCTGGCAAACATTGTCCCCCTGTATAACAAGATTAGG
AACTACATCACACAGAAGCCTTACTCTGACGAGAAGTTTAAACTGAACTTCGAAAATAGTACCCTGGCCA
ACGGGTGGGATAAGAACAAGGAGCCTGACAACACAGCTATCCTGTTCATCAAGGATGACAAGTACTATCT
GGGAGTGATGAATAAGAAAAACAATAAGATCTTCGATGACAAAGCCATTAAGGAGAACAAAGGGGAAGGA
TACAAGAAAATCGTGTATAAGCTGCTGCCCGGCGCAAATAAGATGCTGCCTAAGGTGTTCTTCAGCGCCA
AGAGTATCAAATTCTACAACCCATCCGAGGACATCCTGCGGATTAGAAATCACTCAACACATACTAAGAA
CGGGAGCCCCCAGAAGGGATATGAGAAATTTGAGTTCAACATCGAGGATTGCAGGAAGTTTATTGACTTC
TACAAGCAGAGCATCTCCAAACACCCTGAATGGAAGGATTTTGGCTTCCGGTTTTCCGACACACAGAGAT
ATAACTCTATCGACGAGTTCTACCGCGAGGTGGAAAATCAGGGGTATAAGCTGACTTTTGAGAACATTTC
TGAAAGTTACATCGACAGCGTGGTCAATCAGGGAAAGCTGTACCTGTTCCAGATCTATAACAAAGATTTT
TCAGCATACAGCAAGGGCAGACCAAACCTGCATACACTGTACTGGAAGGCCCTGTTCGATGAGAGGAATC
TGCAGGACGTGGTCTATAAACTGAACGGAGAGGCCGAACTGTTTTACCGGAAGCAGTCTATTCCTAAGAA
AATCACTCACCCAGCTAAGGAGGCCATCGCTAACAAGAACAAGGACAATCCTAAGAAAGAGAGCGTGTTC
GAATACGATCTGATTAAGGACAAGCGGTTCACCGAAGATAAGTTCTTTTTCCATTGTCCAATCACCATTA
ACTTCAAGTCAAGCGGCGCTAACAAGTTCAACGACGAGATCAATCTGCTGCTGAAGGAAAAAGCAAACGA
TGTGCACATCCTGAGCATTGACCGAGGAGAGCGGCATCTGGCCTACTATACCCTGGTGGATGGCAAAGGG
AATATCATTAAGCAGGATACATTCAACATCATTGGCAATGACCGGATGAAAACCAACTACCACGATAAAC
TGGCTGCAATCGAGAAGGATAGAGACTCAGCTAGGAAGGACTGGAAGAAAATCAACAACATTAAGGAGAT
GAAGGAAGGCTATCTGAGCCAGGTGGTCCATGAGATTGCAAAGCTGGTCATCGAATACAATGCCATTGTG
GTGTTCGAGGATCTGAACTTCGGCTTTAAGAGGGGGCGCTTTAAGGTGGAAAAACAGGTCTATCAGAAGC
TGGAGAAAATGCTGATCGAAAAGCTGAATTACCTGGTGTTTAAAGATAACGAGTTCGACAAGACCGGAGG
CGTCCTGAGAGCCTACCAGCTGACAGCTCCCTTTGAAACTTTCAAGAAAATGGGAAAACAGACAGGCATC
ATCTACTATGTGCCAGCCGGATTCACTTCCAAGATCTGCCCCGTGACCGGCTTTGTCAACCAGCTGTACC
CTAAATATGAGTCAGTGAGCAAGTCCCAGGAATTTTTCAGCAAGTTCGATAAGATCTGTTATAATCTGGA
CAAGGGGTACTTCGAGTTTTCCTTCGATTACAAGAACTTCGGCGACAAGGCCGCTAAGGGGAAATGGACC
ATTGCCTCCTTCGGATCTCGCCTGATCAACTTTCGAAATTCCGATAAAAACCACAATTGGGACACTAGGG
AGGTGTACCCAACCAAGGAGCTGGAAAAGCTGCTGAAAGACTACTCTATCGAGTATGGACATGGCGAATG
CATCAAGGCAGCCATCTGTGGCGAGAGTGATAAGAAATTTTTCGCCAAGCTGACCTCAGTGCTGAATACA
ATCCTGCAGATGCGGAACTCAAAGACCGGGACAGAACTGGACTATCTGATTAGCCCCGTGGCTGATGTCA
ACGGAAACTTCTTCGACAGCAGACAGGCACCCAAAAATATGCCTCAGGATGCAGACGCCAACGGGGCCTA
CCACATCGGGCTGAAGGGACTGATGCTGCTGGGCCGGATCAAGAACAATCAGGAGGGGAAGAAGCTGAAC
CTGGTCATTAAGAACGAGGAATACTTCGAGTTTGTCCAGAATAGAAATAACAAAAGGCCGGCGGCCACGA
AAAAGGCCGGCCAGGCAAAAAAGAAAAAGGGATCCTACCCATACGATGTTCCAGATTACGCTTATCCCTA
CGACGTGCCTGATTATGCATACCCATATGATGTCCCCGACTATGCCCCAAAGAAGAAGCGGAAGGTCTAA
TGATCTAGAACTATAGTGAGTCGTATTACGTAGATCCAGACATGATAAGATACATTGATGAGTTTGGACA
AACCACAACTAGAATGCAGTGAAAAAAATGCTTTATTTGTGAAATTTGTGATGCTATTGCTTTATTTGTA
ACCATTATAAGCTGCAATAAACAAGTTAACAACAACAATTGCATTCATTTTATGTTTCAGGTTCAGGGGG
AGGTGTGGGAGGTTTTTTAATTCGCGGCCGCGGCGCCAATGCATTGGGCCCGGTACCCAGCTTTTGTTCC
CTTTAGTGAGGGTTAATTGCGCGCTTGGCGTAATCATGGTCATAGCTGTTTCCTGTGTGAAATTGTTATC
CGCTCACAATTCCACACAACATACGAGCCGGGAGCATAAAGTGTAAAGCCTGGGGTGCCTAATGAGTGAG
CTAACTCACATTAATTGCGTTGCGCTCACTGCCCGCTTTCCAGTCGGGAAACCTGTCGTGCCAGCTGCAT
TAATGAATCGGCCAACGCGCGGGGAGAGGCGGTTTGCGTATTGGGCGCTCTTCCGCTTCCTCGCTCACTG
ACTCGCTGCGCTCGGTCGTTCGGCTGCGGCGAGCGGTATCAGCTCACTCAAAGGCGGTAATACGGTTATC
CACAGAATCAGGGGATAACGCAGGAAAGAACATGTGAGCAAAAGGCCAGCAAAAGGCCAGGAACCGTAAA
AAGGCCGCGTTGCTGGCGTTTTTCCATAGGCTCCGCCCCCCTGACGAGCATCACAAAAATCGACGCTCAA
GTCAGAGGTGGCGAAACCCGACAGGACTATAAAGATACCAGGCGTTTCCCCCTGGAAGCTCCCTCGTGCG
CTCTCCTGTTCCGACCCTGCCGCTTACCGGATACCTGTCCGCCTTTCTCCCTTCGGGAAGCGTGGCGCTT
TCTCATAGCTCACGCTGTAGGTATCTCAGTTCGGTGTAGGTCGTTCGCTCCAAGCTGGGCTGTGTGCACG
AACCCCCCGTTCAGCCCGACCGCTGCGCCTTATCCGGTAACTATCGTCTTGAGTCCAACCCGGTAAGACA
CGACTTATCGCCACTGGCAGCAGCCACTGGTAACAGGATTAGCAGAGCGAGGTATGTAGGCGGTGCTACA
GAGTTCTTGAAGTGGTGGCCTAACTACGGCTACACTAGAAGAACAGTATTTGGTATCTGCGCTCTGCTGA
AGCCAGTTACCTTCGGAAAAAGAGTTGGTAGCTCTTGATCCGGCAAACAAACCACCGCTGGTAGCGGTGG
TTTTTTTGTTTGCAAGCAGCAGATTACGCGCAGAAAAAAAGGATCTCAAGAAGATCCTTTGATCTTTTCT
ACGGGGTCTGACGCTCAGTGGAACGAAAACTCACGTTAAGGGATTTTGGTCATGAGATTATCAAAAAGGA
TCTTCACCTAGATCCTTTTAAATTAAAAATGAAGTTTTAAATCAATCTAAAGTATATATGAGTAAACTTG
GTCTGACAGTTACCAATGCTTAATCAGTGAGGCACCTATCTCAGCGATCTGTCTATTTCGTTCATCCATA
GTTGCCTGACTCCCCGTCGTGTAGATAACTACGATACGGGAGGGCTTACCATCTGGCCCCAGTGCTGCAA
TGATACCGCGAGACCCACGCTCACCGGCTCCAGATTTATCAGCAATAAACCAGCCAGCCGGAAGGGCCGA
GCGCAGAAGTGGTCCTGCAACTTTATCCGCCTCCATCCAGTCTATTAATTGTTGCCGGGAAGCTAGAGTA
AGTAGTTCGCCAGTTAATAGTTTGCGCAACGTTGTTGCCATTGCTACAGGCATCGTGGTGTCACGCTCGT
CGTTTGGTATGGCTTCATTCAGCTCCGGTTCCCAACGATCAAGGCGAGTTACATGATCCCCCATGTTGTG
CAAAAAAGCGGTTAGCTCCTTCGGTCCTCCGATCGTTGTCAGAAGTAAGTTGGCCGCAGTGTTATCACTC
ATGGTTATGGCAGCACTGCATAATTCTCTTACTGTCATGCCATCCGTAAGATGCTTTTCTGTGACTGGTG
AGTACTCAACCAAGTCATTCTGAGAATAGTGTATGCGGCGACCGAGTTGCTCTTGCCCGGCGTCAATACG
GGATAATACCGCGCCACATAGCAGAACTTTAAAAGTGCTCATCATTGGAAAACGTTCTTCGGGGCGAAAA
CTCTCAAGGATCTTACCGCTGTTGAGATCCAGTTCGATGTAACCCACTCGTGCACCCAACTGATCTTCAG
CATCTTTTACTTTCACCAGCGTTTCTGGGTGAGCAAAAACAGGAAGGCAAAATGCCGCAAAAAAGGGAAT
AAGGGCGACACGGAAATGTTGAATACTCATACTCTTCCTTTTTCAATATTATTGAAGCATTTATCAGGGT
TATTGTCTCATGAGCGGATACATATTTGAATGTATTTAGAAAAATAAACAAATAGGGGTTCCGCGCACAT
TTCCCCGAAAAGTGCCACCTAAATTGTAAGCGTTAATATTTTGTTAAAATTCGCGTTAAATTTTTGTTAA
ATCAGCTCATTTTTTAACCAATAGGCCGAAATCGGCAAAATCCCTTATAAATCAAAAGAATAGACCGAGA
TAGGGT
[37 nt withheld, positions 6937-6973]
AAAGAACGTGGACTCCAACGTCAAAGG
[49 nt withheld, positions 7001-7049]
T
[91 nt withheld, positions 7051-7141]
G
[124 nt withheld, positions 7143-7266]
CCCATTCGCCATTCAGGCTGCGCAACTGTTGGGAAGGGCGATCGGTGCGGGCCTCTTCGCTATTACGCCA
GTCGACCGCCAATTCAATATGGCGTATATGGACTCATGCCAATTCAATATGGTGGATCTGGACCTGTGCC
AATTCAATATGGCGTATATGGACTCGTGCCAATTCAATATGGTGGATCTGGACCCCAGCCAATTCAATAT
GGCGGACTTGGCACCATGCCAATTCAATATGGCGGACCTGGCACTGTGCCAACTGGGGAGGGGTCTACTT
GGCACGGTGCCAAGTTTGAGGAGGGGTCTTGGCCCTGTGCCAAGTCCGCCATATTGAATTGGCATGGTGC
CAATAATGGCGGCCATATTGGCTATATGCCAGGATCAATATATAGGCAATATCCAATATGGCCCTATGCC
AATATGGCTATTGGCCAGGTTCAATACTATGTATTGGCCCTATGCCATATAGTATTCCATATATGGGTTT
TCCTATTGACGTAGATAGCCCCTCCCAATGGGCGGTCCCATATACCATATATGGGGCTTCCTAATACCGC
CCATAGCCACTCCCCCATTGACGTCAATGGTCTCTATATATGGTCTTTCCTATTGACGTCATATGGGCGG
TCCTATTGACGTATATGGCGCCTCCCCCATTGACGTCAATTACGGTAAATGGCCCGCCTGGCTCAATGCC
CATTGACGTCAATAGGACCACCCACCATTGACGTCAATGGGATGGCTCATTGCCCATTCATATCCGTTCT
CACGCCCCCTATTGACGTCAATGACGGTAAATGGCCCACTTGGCAGTACATCAATATCTATTAATAGTAA
CTTGGCAAGTACATTACTATTGGAAGTACGCCA
